Addgene plasmid #90201: LP377
Purpose: pCMV-myc with cDNA encoding HsTRAPPC11 aa residues 701-1133
Depositing lab: Lotte Pedersen. Depositing organization: University of Copenhagen. Publication: Identification of conserved, centrosome-targeting ASH domains in TRAPPII complex subunits and TRAPPC8. Schou KB, Morthorst SK, Christensen ST, Pedersen LB. Cilia. 2014 Jun 18;3:6. doi: 10.1186/2046-2530-3-6. eCollection 2014. 2046-2530-3-6 PubMed 25018876.
Backbone
  Vector backbone: pCMV-Myc
  Backbone manufacturer: Clontech
  Backbone size w/o insert (bp): 3800
  Total vector size (bp): 5096
  Modifications to backbone: None
  Vector type: Mammalian Expression
Growth in bacteria
  Bacterial resistance: Ampicillin, 100 μg/mL
  Growth temperature: 37°C
  Growth strain: DH5alpha
  Copy number: Unknown
Gene/Insert
  Gene/Insert name: TRAPPC11
  Species: H. sapiens (human)
  Insert size (bp): 1296
  Mutation: aa residues 701-1133
  GenBank ID: NP_068761.4
  Entrez Gene: TRAPPC11 (a.k.a. C4orf41, FOIGR, GRY, LGMD2S, LGMDR18)
  Promoter: CMV
  Tag / fusion protein: Myc (N terminal on insert)
  Cloning method: Restriction Enzyme; 5′ cloning site EcoRI (not destroyed); 3′ cloning site KpnI (not destroyed)
  Sequencing primers: 5′ CMV-F: CGCAAATGGGCGGTAGGCGTG; 3′ SV40pA-R: GAAATTTGTGATGCTATTGC
Terms and licenses: Academic/Nonprofit Terms; Industry Terms: Not Available to Industry
How to cite: LP377 was a gift from Lotte Pedersen (Addgene plasmid # 90201 ; http://n2t.net/addgene:90201 ; RRID:Addgene_90201)
