[The description below was written by a language model from this plasmid's Addgene catalogue record and pLannotate feature annotations shown in this document.]
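Description:
LP377 is a mammalian expression plasmid built on the Clontech pCMV-Myc backbone, carrying a cDNA fragment of human TRAPPC11 (also known as C4orf41) that encodes amino acid residues 701-1133, the C-terminal portion of the protein. The fragment was inserted between the EcoRI and KpnI sites, both of which were retained, so that it is fused at its N terminus to a Myc epitope tag supplied by the vector. The tag is not annotated separately in the feature table, although the TRAPPC11 coding feature there is slightly longer than the stated insert size. The catalogue lists a total size of about 5.1 kb, in close agreement with the sequenced record.

Expression is driven by the human cytomegalovirus immediate early enhancer and promoter, followed by a modified SV40 intron with splice donor and acceptor sites, which generally improves transcript processing. The transcript is terminated by an SV40 polyadenylation signal. No mammalian selection marker is annotated, so the plasmid is suited to transient transfection. In E. coli it is maintained through a high-copy ColE1/pUC-type origin and selected with ampicillin via the β-lactamase gene and its own promoter. The remaining annotations (lac promoter and operator, CAP site, and fragments of lacI, lacZα, rop, bom and a pUC polylinker) are backbone remnants with no role in expression of the insert.

TRAPPC11 is a TRAPP complex subunit involved in early ER-to-Golgi trafficking. The associated study concerns conserved centrosome-targeting ASH domains in TRAPPII subunits and TRAPPC8, so this construct is presumably used to express the Myc-tagged C-terminal region in mammalian cells for localisation or detection with anti-Myc antibodies.
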