Features (pLannotate 1.2.2; 16 found; start..end, strand, type, name):
      1..304     +  enhancer       CMV enhancer: human cytomegalovirus immediate early enhancer
    305..508     +  promoter       CMV promoter: human cytomegalovirus (CMV) immediate early promoter
    646..742     +  intron         SV40 intron: modified SV40 intron with splice donor and acceptor sites
    824..2167    +  CDS            TRAPPC11 (fragment): TPC11_HUMAN - Also known as C4orf41. Experimental evidence at protein level: Swiss-Prot protein existence level 1. Involved in endoplasmic reticulum to Golgi apparatus trafficking at a very early stage. From Homo sapiens (Human).
   2188..2322    -  polyA_signal   SV40 poly(A) signal: SV40 polyadenylation signal
   2457..2473    -  protein_bind   lac operator: The lac repressor binds to the lac operator to inhibit transcription in E. coli. This inhibition can be relieved by adding lactose or isopropyl-β-D-thiogalactopyranoside (IPTG). lac repressor encoded by lacI
   2481..2511    -  promoter       lac promoter: promoter for the E. coli lac operon
   2526..2547    -  protein_bind   CAP binding site: CAP binding activates transcription in the presence of cAMP. E. coli catabolite activator protein
   2560..2652    -  CDS            lacI (fragment): lac repressor; lacI; The lac repressor binds to the lac operator to inhibit transcription in E. coli. This inhibition can be relieved by adding lactose or isopropyl-β-D-thiogalactopyranoside (IPTG).
   2835..3423    -  rep_origin     ori: high-copy-number ColE1/pMB1/pBR322/pUC origin of replication
   3594..4454    -  CDS            AmpR: β-lactamase; bla; confers resistance to ampicillin, carbenicillin, and related antibiotics
   4455..4559    -  promoter       AmpR promoter: bla
   4654..4689    +  CDS            rop (fragment): Rop protein, which maintains plasmids at low copy number; rop
   4791..4890    +  misc_feature   bom (fragment): basis of mobility region from pBR322
   4896..5051    -  CDS            lacZα (fragment): LacZα fragment of β-galactosidase; lacZ fragment
   5057..2       -  misc_feature   MCS (fragment) (across the origin): pUC18/19 multiple cloning site
>Addgene plasmid #90201 | LP377 | addgene full sequence | sequence record 178308 | Addgene NGS Result
CGTTACATAACTTACGGTAAATGGCCCGCCTGGCTGACCGCCCAACGACCCCCGCCCATTGACGTCAATA
ATGACGTATGTTCCCATAGTAACGCCAATAGGGACTTTCCATTGACGTCAATGGGTGGAGTATTTACGGT
AAACTGCCCACTTGGCAGTACATCAAGTGTATCATATGCCAAGTACGCCCCCTATTGACGTCAATGACGG
TAAATGGCCCGCCTGGCATTATGCCCAGTACATGACCTTATGGGACTTTCCTACTTGGCAGTACATCTAC
GTATTAGTCATCGCTATTACCATGGTGATGCGGTTTTGGCAGTACATCAATGGGCGTGGATAGCGGTTTG
ACTCACGGGGATTTCCAAGTCTCCACCCCATTGACGTCAATGGGAGTTTGTTTTGGCACCAAAATCAACG
GGACTTTCCAAAATGTCGTAACAACTCCGCCCCATTGACGCAAATGGGCGGTAGGCGTGTACGGTGGGAG
GTCTATATAAGCAGAGCTCGTTTAGTGAACCGTCAGATCGCCTGGAGACGCCATCCACGCTGTTTTGACC
TCCATAGAAGACACCGGGACCGATCCAGCCTCCGGACTCTAGAGGATCCGGTACTAGAGGAACTGAAAAA
CCAGAAAGTTAACTGGTAAGTTTAGTCTTTTTGTCTTTTATTTCAGGTCCCGGATCCGGTGGTGGTGCAA
ATCAAAGAACTGCTCCTCAGTGGATGTTGCCTTTACTTCTAGGCCTGTACGGAAGTGTTACTTCTGCTCT
AAAAGCTGCGGAATTGTACCCGCGGGCCCACCATGGCATCAATGCAGAAGCTGATCTCAGAGGAGGACCT
GCTTATGGCCATGGAGGCCCGAATTCTCTTAAATTGGCAGGGAGGAGGAGGAGATGCTGCTTCCTCCCAA
GAAGCCTTACAGGCAGCTCGGTCTTTCAAAAGGCGACCTAAGCTACCTGACAATGAAGTTCACTGGGACA
GCATTATAATTCAGGCAAGCACAATGATCATATCCAGAGTCCCAAACATTTCTGTACATCTGCTACATGA
ACCCCCTGCACTGACTAATGAAATGTATTGTTTGGTTGTGACTGTTCAGTCCCATGAAAAGACCCAAATC
AGAGATGTGAAGCTCACCGCTGGCTTAAAACCAGGACAGGATGCCAATTTAACTCAGAAGACTCACGTGA
CTCTTCATGGAACAGAACTGTGTGATGAATCCTACCCGGCTTTACTCACTGACATTCCTGTTGGAGACTT
ACATCCAGGGGAACAGCTGGAAAAAATGTTGTATGTTCGCTGTGGAACAGTGGGTTCCAGAATGTTTCTT
GTATATGTTTCTTACCTGATAAATACAACCGTTGAAGAAAAAGAAATTGTTTGCAAGTGTCACAAGGATG
AAACTGTAACAATTGAAACAGTCTTTCCATTTGATGTTGCGGTTAAATTTGTTTCTACCAAGTTTGAGCA
CCTGGAAAGGGTTTATGCTGACATCCCCTTTCTGTTGATGACGGACCTCTTAAGTGCCTCACCCTGGGCC
CTCACTATTGTTTCCAGTGAGCTCCAGCTTGCTCCATCCATGACCACAGTGGACCAGCTCGAGTCTCAAG
TGGACAATGTTATCTTACAGACTGGAGAGAGTGCTAGTGAATGCTTTTGTCTTCAATGCCCATCTCTTGG
AAATATTGAAGGTGGAGTAGCAACCGGGCATTATATTATCTCTTGGAAAAGGACCTCAGCAATGGAGAAT
ATCCCCATCATCACAACTGTCATCACTCTGCCGCACGTGATTGTGGAGAATATCCCTCTCCATGTGAATG
CAGATCTGCCGTCATTTGGGCGTGTCAGAGAGTCGTTACCTGTCAAGTATCACCTACAGAATAAGACCGA
CTTAGTTCAAGATGTAGAAATTTCTGTGGAGCCCAGTGATGCCTTCATGTTCTCAGGTCTCAAACAGATT
CGATTACGTATCCTCCCTGGCACGGAGCAGGAAATGCTATATAATTTCTATCCTCTGATGGCTGGATACC
AGCAGCTGCCATCTCTCAACATCAACTTGCTTAGATTTCCTAACTTCACAAATCAGCTGCTCAGGCGTTT
TATACCTACCAGTATTTTTGTCAAGCCACAGGGTCGACTCATGGATGATACCTCTATTGCTGCTGCATGA
GGTACCGCGGCCGCGGGGATCCAGACATGATAAGATACATTGATGAGTTTGGACAAACCACAACTAGAAT
GCAGTGAAAAAAATGCTTTATTTGTGAAATTTGTGATGCTATTGCTTTATTTGTAACCATTATAAGCTGC
AATAAACAAGTTAACAACAACAATTGCATTCATTTTATGTTTCAGGTTCAGGGGGAGGTGTGGGAGGTTT
TTTCGGATCCTCTAGAGTCGATCTGCAGGCATGCTAGCTTGGCGTAATCATGGTCATAGCTGTTTCCTGT
GTGAAATTGTTATCCGCTCACAATTCCACACAACATACGAGCCGGAAGCATAAAGTGTAAAGCCTGGGGT
GCCTAATGAGTGAGCTAACTCACATTAATTGCGTTGCGCTCACTGCCCGCTTTCCAGTCGGGAAACCTGT
CGTGCCAGCTGCATTAATGAATCGGCCAACGCGCGGGGAGAGGCGGTTTGCGTATTGGGCGCTCTTCCGC
TTCCTCGCTCACTGACTCGCTGCGCTCGGTCGTTCGGCTGCGGCGAGCGGTATCAGCTCACTCAAAGGCG
GTAATACGGTTATCCACAGAATCAGGGGATAACGCAGGAAAGAACATGTGAGCAAAAGGCCAGCAAAAGG
CCAGGAACCGTAAAAAGGCCGCGTTGCTGGCGTTTTTCCATAGGCTCCGCCCCCCTGACGAGCATCACAA
AAATCGACGCTCAAGTCAGAGGTGGCGAAACCCGACAGGACTATAAAGATACCAGGCGTTTCCCCCTGGA
AGCTCCCTCGTGCGCTCTCCTGTTCCGACCCTGCCGCTTACCGGATACCTGTCCGCCTTTCTCCCTTCGG
GAAGCGTGGCGCTTTCTCATAGCTCACGCTGTAGGTATCTCAGTTCGGTGTAGGTCGTTCGCTCCAAGCT
GGGCTGTGTGCACGAACCCCCCGTTCAGCCCGACCGCTGCGCCTTATCCGGTAACTATCGTCTTGAGTCC
AACCCGGTAAGACACGACTTATCGCCACTGGCAGCAGCCACTGGTAACAGGATTAGCAGAGCGAGGTATG
TAGGCGGTGCTACAGAGTTCTTGAAGTGGTGGCCTAACTACGGCTACACTAGAAGAACAGTATTTGGTAT
CTGCGCTCTGCTGAAGCCAGTTACCTTCGGAAAAAGAGTTGGTAGCTCTTGATCCGGCAAACAAACCACC
GCTGGTAGCGGTGGTTTTTTTGTTTGCAAGCAGCAGATTACGCGCAGAAAAAAAGGATCTCAAGAAGATC
CTTTGATCTTTTCTACGGGGTCTGACGCTCAGTGGAACGAAAACTCACGTTAAGGGATTTTGGTCATGAG
ATTATCAAAAAGGATCTTCACCTAGATCCTTTTAAATTAAAAATGAAGTTTTAAATCAATCTAAAGTATA
TATGAGTAAACTTGGTCTGACAGTTACCAATGCTTAATCAGTGAGGCACCTATCTCAGCGATCTGTCTAT
TTCGTTCATCCATAGTTGCCTGACTCCCCGTCGTGTAGATAACTACGATACGGGAGGGCTTACCATCTGG
CCCCAGTGCTGCAATGATACCGCGAGACCCACGCTCACCGGCTCCAGATTTATCAGCAATAAACCAGCCA
GCCGGAAGGGCCGAGCGCAGAAGTGGTCCTGCAACTTTATCCGCCTCCATCCAGTCTATTAATTGTTGCC
GGGAAGCTAGAGTAAGTAGTTCGCCAGTTAATAGTTTGCGCAACGTTGTTGCCATTGCTACAGGCATCGT
GGTGTCACGCTCGTCGTTTGGTATGGCTTCATTCAGCTCCGGTTCCCAACGATCAAGGCGAGTTACATGA
TCCCCCATGTTGTGCAAAAAAGCGGTTAGCTCCTTCGGTCCTCCGATCGTTGTCAGAAGTAAGTTGGCCG
CAGTGTTATCACTCATGGTTATGGCAGCACTGCATAATTCTCTTACTGTCATGCCATCCGTAAGATGCTT
TTCTGTGACTGGTGAGTACTCAACCAAGTCATTCTGAGAATAGTGTATGCGGCGACCGAGTTGCTCTTGC
CCGGCGTCAATACGGGATAATACCGCGCCACATAGCAGAACTTTAAAAGTGCTCATCATTGGAAAACGTT
CTTCGGGGCGAAAACTCTCAAGGATCTTACCGCTGTTGAGATCCAGTTCGATGTAACCCACTCGTGCACC
CAACTGATCTTCAGCATCTTTTACTTTCACCAGCGTTTCTGGGTGAGCAAAAACAGGAAGGCAAAATGCC
GCAAAAAAGGGAATAAGGGCGACACGGAAATGTTGAATACTCATACTCTTCCTTTTTCAATATTATTGAA
GCATTTATCAGGGTTATTGTCTCATGAGCGGATACATATTTGAATGTATTTAGAAAAATAAACAAATAGG
GGTTCCGCGCACATTTCCCCGAAAAGTGCCACCTGACGTCTAAGAAACCATTATTATCATGACATTAACC
TATAAAAATAGGCGTATCACGAGGCCCTTTCGTCTCGCGCGTTTCGGTGATGACGGTGAAAACCTCTGAC
ACATGCAGCTCCCGGAGACGGTCACAGCTTGTCTGTAAGCGGATGCCGGGAGCAGACAAGCCCGTCAGGG
CGCGTCAGCGGGTGTTGGCGGGTGTCGGGGCTGGCTTAACTATGCGGCATCAGAGCAGATTGTACTGAGA
GTGCACCATATGCGGTGTGAAATACCGCACAGATGCGTAAGGAGAAAATACCGCATCAGGCGCCATTCGC
CATTCAGGCTGCGCAACTGTTGGGAAGGGCGATCGGTGCGGGCCTCTTCGCTATTACGCCAGCTGGCGAA
AGGGGGATGTGCTGCAAGGCGATTAAGTTGGGTAACGCCAGGGTTTTCCCAGTCACGACGTTGTAAAACG
ACGGCCAGTGAGTTCGAGCTTGCATGCCTGCAGGT
